Addgene plasmid #31279: pBP2MF
Depositing lab: Aziz Sancar. Depositing organization: University of North Carolina at Chapel Hill. Publication: Biochemical analysis of the canonical model for the mammalian circadian clock. Ye R, Selby CP, Ozturk N, Annayev Y, Sancar A. J Biol Chem. 2011 Jul 22;286(29):25891-902. doi: 10.1074/jbc.M111.254680. Epub 2011 May 25. PubMed 21613214.
Backbone
  Vector backbone: pFastBac1
  Backbone manufacturer: Invitrogen
  Backbone size w/o insert (bp): 4775
  Vector type: Insect Expression
  Selectable markers: Gentamicin
Growth in bacteria
  Bacterial resistance: Ampicillin, 100 μg/mL
  Growth temperature: 37°C
  Growth strain: DH5alpha
  Copy number: High Copy
Gene/Insert
  Gene/Insert name: Per2
  Species: M. musculus (mouse)
  Insert size (bp): 3831
  Entrez Gene: Per2 (a.k.a. mKIAA0347, mPer2)
  Tag / fusion protein: Myc (N terminal on insert); Flag (C terminal on insert)
  Cloning method: Restriction Enzyme; 5′ cloning site SpeI (not destroyed); 3′ cloning site XhoI (not destroyed)
  Sequencing primers: 5′ n/a
Terms and licenses: Academic/Nonprofit Terms; Industry Terms: Not Available to Industry
How to cite: pBP2MF was a gift from Aziz Sancar (Addgene plasmid # 31279 ; http://n2t.net/addgene:31279 ; RRID:Addgene_31279)
