[The description below was written by a language model from this plasmid's Addgene catalogue record.]
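Description:
pBP2MF is an insect-cell expression construct built on the commercial pFastBac1 backbone (about 4.8 kb without insert), a baculovirus donor plasmid. It is maintained as a high-copy plasmid in standard E. coli cloning strains under ampicillin selection, and the record also lists gentamicin as a selectable marker. In the pFastBac system, the gentamicin resistance gene generally sits alongside the expression cassette between mini-Tn7 transposition elements, so that both are moved together into a baculovirus shuttle genome (bacmid) in a suitable E. coli host. The recombinant bacmid is then used to generate baculovirus for infecting insect cells. No feature table is provided, so these backbone elements are inferred from the named vector rather than listed explicitly. The record likewise does not state the promoter, although pFastBac1 normally drives inserts from the strong, very late polyhedrin promoter.

The payload is mouse Per2 (Period 2), a core component of the mammalian circadian clock. It is an insert of roughly 3.8 kb cloned between SpeI and XhoI sites, both of which were retained. The coding sequence carries a Myc tag at the N terminus and a Flag tag at the C terminus, giving two independent epitopes for detection and affinity purification; having one at each end can help confirm or enrich full-length protein. The associated work is a biochemical analysis of the canonical mammalian clock model, which suggests the construct was used to produce recombinant, epitope-tagged PER2 in baculovirus-infected insect cells for in vitro studies of clock proteins.
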