>Addgene plasmid #31279 | pBP2MF | addgene partial sequence | sequence record 36413 | SV40pA-R 5'-GAAATTTGTGATGCTATTGC-3'
AGCTGCATAAACAAGTTAACAACAACAATTGCATTCATTTTATGTTTCAGGTTCAGGGGGAGGTGTGGGA
GGTTTTTTAAAGCAAGTAAAACCTCTACAAATGTGGTATGGCTGATTATGATCCTCTAGTACTTCTCGAC
AAGCTTGGTACCGCATGCCTCGAGTTACTTGTCGTCATCGTCTTTGTAGTCCGTCTGGGCCTCTATCCTG
GGGCCTGTCAGCTGTTCACCTTCCTCCTCTTTGGCTTCTGAGGTATCACAGAGTCCCGGGGAAGGACTGT
CTTCCTCATATGGCAGGCAAATGTTGCCTTTCTCCTCACTCTCGCAGTAAACACAGCCTGTCACATCGAT
GGCCGTAGGCAGGCCCCCAGTGTGGACCCACGGATGAACCTCTCGGAGCTCTCGCCTCTGGCCCTCTGTG
AACCGGGGCTGGGACCTCTGCAGCAGCTTCAGCTTCTCCTGGTCCTCCTTCAACACCGCCTGGAGATCCC
GGGAGGGCAGCTGGTATGTCATCATGATGCTGTCGTCTGTGTTGGCCATCAGCAGCCAGATGGGGTCCTG
CAAGACGTACTTAATGAACTGCTCGCTTTCCTCCGTGTCTGGGATCATTTTTGCTTTGTGATTATTCTCT
GAAGAGTCAATGCTTCCAAAGTATTTGCTGGTGTGACTTGTGTCACTACTGCCTGCCCCACTTTGGGATG
TGCCGAAGCCCAGCGAGCTGGAGCCCAGAGAGTCTGAGGTGGCGGATGCCCCGCTTCTAGACAGGGCTGA
GCCAGTGGCCGAGCAGAGGTCCTCGCCCAGAAGGAGGTTGAGCAGGTCACTTGACGTGGAGATGGCATCA
CTGTTCTGAGTGTCTGA
