>Addgene plasmid #31279 | pBP2MF | addgene partial sequence | sequence record 37844 | polyhedrin-F
TAAAAAACCTATAAATATTCCGGATTATTCATACCGTCCCACCATCGGGCGCGGATCCCGGTCCGAAGCG
CGCGGAATTCAAAGGCCTACGTCGACGAGCTCACTAGTATGGAACAAAAACTCATCTCAGAAGAGGATCT
GATGAATGGATACGTGGACTTCTCCCCAAGTCCCACCAGTCCCACCAAGGAGCCAGGGGCACCTCAGCCC
ACCCAGGCTGTGCTCCAGGAAGACGTGGACATGAGCAGTGGCTCCAGCGGAAACGAGAACTGCTCCACGG
GACGGGACTCTCAGGGCAGTGACTGCGACGACAATGGGAAGGAGCTGCGGATGCTCGTGGAATCTTCCAA
CACTCACCCCAGCCCTGATGATGCCTTCAGACTCATGATGACAGAGGCAGAGCACAACCCCTCCACGAGC
GGCTGCAGTAGTGAGCAGTCTGCCAAAGCTGACGCACACAAAGAACTGATAAGGACCCTGAAGGAGCTGA
AGGTCCACCTCCCTGCAGACAAGAAGGCCAAGGGGAAGGCCAGCACGCTGGCAACCTTGAAGTATGCCCT
GCGGAGCGTGAAGCAGGTGAAGGCTAATGAGGAGTACTACCAGCTGCTAATGTCCAGTGAGAGCCAGCCC
TGCAGTGTGGATGTGCCTTCCTACAGCATGGAGCAGGTTGAGGGCATTACCTCCGAGTATATCGTGAAGA
ACGCGGATATGTTTGCTGTGGCTGTGTCCCTGGTTTCTGGGAAGATCCTGTACATCTCTAACCAAGTGGC
CTCCATCTTT
